Addgene plasmid #41282: TAL3108
Depositing lab: Keith Joung. Depositing organization: Massachusetts General Hospital. Publication: Targeted gene disruption in somatic zebrafish cells using engineered TALENs. Sander JD, Cade L, Khayter C, Reyon D, Peterson RT, Joung JK, Yeh JR. Nat Biotechnol. 2011 Aug 5;29(8):697-8. doi: 10.1038/nbt.1934. PubMed 21822241.
Backbone
  Vector backbone: JDS70
  Backbone manufacturer: Addgene plasmid #32285
  Backbone size w/o insert (bp): 6447
  Vector type: Mammalian Expression ; T7
Growth in bacteria
  Bacterial resistance: Ampicillin, 100 μg/mL
  Growth temperature: 37°C
  Growth strain: XL1 Blue
  Copy number: High Copy
Gene/Insert
  Gene/Insert name: ZebrafishCommunity-kiss2-Left (alt name: kiss2)
  Species: D. rerio (zebrafish)
  Insert size (bp): 1640
  Entrez Gene: kiss2 (a.k.a. kiss-2)
  Promoter: CMV
  Tag / fusion protein: 3X Flag (N terminal on backbone); WT FOKI (C terminal on backbone)
  Cloning method: Restriction Enzyme; 5′ cloning site N/A (destroyed during cloning); 3′ cloning site N/A (destroyed during cloning)
  Sequencing primers: 5′ CMV-F; 3′ BGH-rev
Terms and licenses: Academic/Nonprofit Terms; Industry Terms: Not Available to Industry
Depositor comments: Target binding site: TCGACTAGCACGCAGTAA It is strongly recommended that users perform a diagnostic digest to verify this plasmid prior to use. For example, a double digest of the plasmid with BamHI and KpnI should result in two bands at 2.3kb and 5.8kb.
How to cite: TAL3108 was a gift from Keith Joung (Addgene plasmid # 41282 ; http://n2t.net/addgene:41282 ; RRID:Addgene_41282)
