[The description below was written by a language model from this plasmid's Addgene catalogue record.]
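Description:
TAL3108 is a TALEN expression plasmid encoding the left-hand monomer of a nuclease pair directed against the zebrafish (Danio rerio) kiss2 gene. It is built on the JDS70 backbone (about 6.4 kb), a TALEN framework vector classed as a mammalian expression plasmid that also carries a T7 promoter. It is maintained in E. coli as a high-copy plasmid under ampicillin selection. The record does not include a feature table, so the origin of replication and other backbone elements are not itemised. The use of a BGH reverse sequencing primer suggests a BGH polyadenylation region downstream of the coding sequence.

The insert is roughly 1.6 kb and is named as the kiss2 "Left" array. It appears to be an engineered TAL effector repeat array designed to recognise a specific site in kiss2, not the kiss2 coding sequence itself. The array was cloned by restriction enzymes into sites that were destroyed in the process. This places it in frame between backbone-encoded parts, an N-terminal 3X FLAG tag and a C-terminal wild-type FokI nuclease domain. FokI cleaves only as a dimer, so this monomer must be paired with a corresponding right-hand TALEN binding the opposite strand nearby. Together they produce a double-strand break in the intervening spacer, and error-prone repair of that break can introduce disruptive indels.

The CMV promoter drives expression in transfected cells. The T7 promoter typically allows in vitro transcription of TALEN mRNA, the form generally injected into zebrafish embryos. The associated work concerns targeted gene disruption in somatic zebrafish cells with engineered TALENs. The FLAG tag allows detection of the nuclease protein.
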