>Addgene plasmid #41282 | TAL3108 | depositor partial sequence | sequence record 54921 | TAL3108 sequence 2430 bps
TCTAGAGCTAGCACCATGGACTACAAAGACCATGACGGTGATTATAAAGATCATGACATCGATTACAAGG
ATGACGATGACAAGATGGCCCCCAAGAAGAAGAGGAAGGTGGGCATTCACCGCGGGGTACCTATGGTGGA
CTTGAGGACACTCGGTTATTCGCAACAGCAACAGGAGAAAATCAAGCCTAAGGTCAGGAGCACCGTCGCG
CAACACCACGAGGCGCTTGTGGGGCATGGCTTCACTCATGCGCATATTGTCGCGCTTTCACAGCACCCTG
CGGCGCTTGGGACGGTGGCTGTCAAATACCAAGATATGATTGCGGCCCTGCCCGAAGCCACGCACGAGGC
AATTGTAGGGGTCGGTAAACAGTGGTCGGGAGCGCGAGCACTTGAGGCGCTGCTGACTGTGGCGGGTGAG
CTTAGGGGGCCTCCGCTCCAGCTCGACACCGGGCAGCTGCTGAAGATCGCGAAGAGAGGGGGAGTAACAG
CGGTAGAGGCAGTGCACGCCTGGCGCAATGCGCTCACCGGGGCCCCCTTGAACCTGACCCCAGACCAGGT
AGTCGCAATCGCGTCACATGACGGGGGAAAGCAAGCCCTGGAAACCGTGCAAAGGTTGTTGCCGGTCCTT
TGTCAAGACCACGGCCTTACACCGGAGCAAGTCGTGGCCATTGCAAATAATAACGGTGGCAAACAGGCTC
TTGAGACGGTTCAGAGACTTCTCCCAGTTCTCTGTCAAGCCCACGGGCTGACTCCCGATCAAGTTGTAGC
GATTGCGTCGAACATTGGAGGGAAACAAGCATTGGAGACTGTCCAACGGCTCCTTCCCGTGTTGTGTCAA
GCCCACGGTTTGACGCCTGCACAAGTGGTCGCCATCGCCAGCCATGATGGCGGTAAGCAGGCGCTGGAAA
CAGTACAGCGCCTGCTGCCTGTACTGTGCCAGGATCATGGACTGACCCCAGACCAGGTAGTCGCAATCGC
GTCAAACGGAGGGGGAAAGCAAGCCCTGGAAACCGTGCAAAGGTTGTTGCCGGTCCTTTGTCAAGACCAC
GGCCTTACACCGGAGCAAGTCGTGGCCATTGCAAGCAACATCGGTGGCAAACAGGCTCTTGAGACGGTTC
AGAGACTTCTCCCAGTTCTCTGTCAAGCCCACGGGCTGACTCCCGATCAAGTTGTAGCGATTGCGAATAA
CAATGGAGGGAAACAAGCATTGGAGACTGTCCAACGGCTCCTTCCCGTGTTGTGTCAAGCCCACGGTTTG
ACGCCTGCACAAGTGGTCGCCATCGCCAGCCATGATGGCGGTAAGCAGGCGCTGGAAACAGTACAGCGCC
TGCTGCCTGTACTGTGCCAGGATCATGGACTGACCCCAGACCAGGTAGTCGCAATCGCGTCGAACATTGG
GGGAAAGCAAGCCCTGGAAACCGTGCAAAGGTTGTTGCCGGTCCTTTGTCAAGACCACGGCCTTACACCG
GAGCAAGTCGTGGCCATTGCATCCCACGACGGTGGCAAACAGGCTCTTGAGACGGTTCAGAGACTTCTCC
CAGTTCTCTGTCAAGCCCACGGGCTGACTCCCGATCAAGTTGTAGCGATTGCGAATAACAATGGAGGGAA
ACAAGCATTGGAGACTGTCCAACGGCTCCTTCCCGTGTTGTGTCAAGCCCACGGTTTGACGCCTGCACAA
GTGGTCGCCATCGCCAGCCATGATGGCGGTAAGCAGGCGCTGGAAACAGTACAGCGCCTGCTGCCTGTAC
TGTGCCAGGATCATGGACTGACCCCAGACCAGGTAGTCGCAATCGCGTCGAACATTGGGGGAAAGCAAGC
CCTGGAAACCGTGCAAAGGTTGTTGCCGGTCCTTTGTCAAGACCACGGCCTTACACCGGAGCAAGTCGTG
GCCATTGCAAATAATAACGGTGGCAAACAGGCTCTTGAGACGGTTCAGAGACTTCTCCCAGTTCTCTGTC
AAGCCCACGGGCTGACTCCCGATCAAGTTGTAGCGATTGCGTCCAACGGTGGAGGGAAACAAGCATTGGA
GACTGTCCAACGGCTCCTTCCCGTGTTGTGTCAAGCCCACGGTTTGACGCCTGCACAAGTGGTCGCCATC
GCCTCCAATATTGGCGGTAAGCAGGCGCTGGAAACAGTACAGCGCCTGCTGCCTGTACTGTGCCAGGATC
ATGGACTGACACCCGAACAGGTGGTCGCCATTGCTTCTAACATCGGAGGACGGCCAGCCTTGGAGTCCAT
CGTAGCCCAATTGTCCAGGCCCGATCCCGCGTTGGCTGCGTTAACGAATGACCATCTGGTGGCGTTGGCA
TGTCTTGGTGGACGACCCGCGCTCGATGCAGTCAAAAAGGGTCTGCCTCATGCTCCCGCATTGATCAAAA
GAACCAACCGGCGGATTCCCGAGAGAACTTCCCATCGAGTCGCGGGATCC
