>Addgene plasmid #41282 | TAL3108 | addgene partial sequence | sequence record 56023 | JDS-TALEN-F 5'-TAGGGGTCGGTAAACAGTGG-3'
CTGACTGTGGCGGGTGAGCTTAGGGGGCCTCCGCTCCAGCTCGACACCGGGCAGCTGCTGAAGATCGCGA
AGAGAGGGGGAGTAACAGCGGTAGAGGCAGTGCACGCCTGGCGCAATGCGCTCACCGGGGCCCCCTTGAA
CCTGACCCCAGACCAGGTAGTCGCAATCGCGTCACATGACGGGGGAAAGCAAGCCCTGGAAACCGTGCAA
AGGTTGTTGCCGGTCCTTTGTCAAGACCACGGCCTTACACCGGAGCAAGTCGTGGCCATTGCAAATAATA
ACGGTGGCAAACAGGCTCTTGAGACGGTTCAGAGACTTCTCCCAGTTCTCTGTCAAGCCCACGGGCTGAC
TCCCGATCAAGTTGTAGCGATTGCGTCGAACATTGGAGGGAAACAAGCATTGGAGACTGTCCAACGGCTC
CTTCCCGTGTTGTGTCAAGCCCACGGTTTGACGCCTGCACAAGTGGTCGCCATCGCCAGCCATGATGGCG
GTAAGCAGGCGCTGGAAACAGTACAGCGCCTGCTGCCTGTACTGTGCCAGGATCATGGACTGACCCCAGA
CCAGGTAGTCGCAATCGCGTCAAACGGAGGGGGAAAGCAAGCCCTGGAAACCGTGCAAAGGTTGTTGCCG
GTCCTTTGTCAAGACCACGGCCTTACACCGGAGCAAGTCGTGGCCATTGCAAGCAACATCGGTGGCAAAC
AGGCTCTTGAGACGGTTCAGAGACTTCTCCCAGTTCTCTGTCAAGCCCACGGGCTGACTCCCGATCAAGT
TGTAGCGATTGCGAATAACAATGGAGGGAAACAAGCATTGGAGACTGTCCAACGGCTCCTTCCCGTGTTG
TGTCAAGCCCACGGTTTGACGCCTGCACAAGTGGTCGCCATCGCCAGCCATGATGGCGGTAAGCAGGCGC
TGGAAACAGTACAGCGCCTGCTGCCTGTA
